Addgene plasmid #71383: pAAV-hysn-flex-dsRed-shscramble
Purpose: Expresses scramble shRNA Cre-dependently by flex switch
Depositing lab: William Wisden. Depositing organization: Imperial College London. Publication: Wakefulness Is Governed by GABA and Histamine Cotransmission. Yu X, Ye Z, Houston CM, Zecharia AY, Ma Y, Zhang Z, Uygun DS, Parker S, Vyssotski AL, Yustos R, Franks NP, Brickley SG, Wisden W. Neuron. 2015 Jun 17. pii: S0896-6273(15)00516-4. doi: 10.1016/j.neuron.2015.06.003. PubMed 26094607.
Backbone
  Vector backbone: pUC
  Backbone size w/o insert (bp): 3000
  Total vector size (bp): 6035
  Vector type: Mammalian Expression, AAV, RNAi, Cre/Lox
Growth in bacteria
  Bacterial resistance: Ampicillin, 100 μg/mL
  Growth temperature: 37°C
  Growth strain: NEB Stable
  Copy number: High Copy
Gene/Insert
  Gene/Insert name: human synapsin promoter-flex switch-dsRed-shscramble
  Species: H. sapiens (human), M. musculus (mouse), Synthetic
  Insert size (bp): 3000
  Promoter: human synapsin
  Cloning method: Restriction Enzyme; 5′ cloning site EcoR1 (not destroyed); 3′ cloning site XhoI (not destroyed)
  Sequencing primers: 5′ CGTAATGCAGAAGAAGACTATG; 3′ CCATGTAGATGGACTTGAACTC
Resource information
  A portion of this plasmid was derived from a plasmid made by: this plasmid is modified from the pRIME system. See: Stegmeier, F., Hu, G., Rickles, R.J., Hannon, G.J., and Elledge, S.J. (2005). A lentiviral microRNA-based system for single-copy polymerase II-regulated RNA interference in mammalian cells. Proc. Natl. Acad. Sci. USA 102, 13212–13217 We used The pPRIME-CMV-dsRed-FF3 vector, a gift from Stephen Elledge (Addgene plasmid 11664), as the building block to make the AAV-hsyn-flex-dsRed-shscramble plasmid
Terms and licenses: Academic/Nonprofit Terms; Industry Terms: Not Available to Industry
Depositor comments: this plasmid is modified from the pRIME system. See: Stegmeier, F., Hu, G., Rickles, R.J., Hannon, G.J., and Elledge, S.J. (2005). A lentiviral microRNA-based system for single-copy polymerase II-regulated RNA interference in mammalian cells. Proc. Natl. Acad. Sci. USA 102, 13212–13217 We used The pPRIME-CMV-dsRed-FF3 vector, a gift from Stephen Elledge (Addgene plasmid 11664), as the building block to make the AAV-hsyn-flex-dsRed-shscramble plasmid All the enzymes are unique cutters, except EcoRI and XhoI, the insert dsRed-shRNA can be retrieved using AscI and NheI, giving 1.2kb and 4.8kb bands. The insert was read using primers in the dsred sequence: dsred 410: CGTAATGCAGAAGAAGACTATG dsred 530R: CCATGTAGATGGACTTGAACTC
How to cite: pAAV-hysn-flex-dsRed-shscramble was a gift from William Wisden (Addgene plasmid # 71383 ; http://n2t.net/addgene:71383 ; RRID:Addgene_71383)
