[The description below was written by a language model from this plasmid's Addgene catalogue record and pLannotate feature annotations shown in this document.]
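Description:
pAAV-hysn-flex-dsRed-shscramble is a 6,035 bp AAV transfer plasmid on a pUC-type backbone, designed for Cre-dependent, neuron-restricted expression of a control (scrambled) shRNA together with a red fluorescent marker. It is propagated in E. coli as a high-copy plasmid through the ColE1/pUC origin and selected with ampicillin via the β-lactamase gene. An M13 phage origin is also annotated in the backbone. Two AAV2 inverted terminal repeats flank the expression cassette, which allows it to be packaged into recombinant AAV particles.

Between the ITRs, the human synapsin I promoter is followed by a flex (double-inverted) switch made of paired lox2272 and loxP sites in opposing orientations. The payload between these sites sits on the antisense strand relative to the promoter. It consists of the DsRed-Express coding sequence followed by 5′ and 3′ miR-30a flanking sequences, which embed the scrambled hairpin in a microRNA context. This arrangement derives from the pPRIME system, in which a Pol II promoter drives a single transcript that yields both the reporter and a processed shRNA. In the absence of Cre the cassette is inverted and silent. Cre recombination at the incompatible lox pairs flips it into the sense orientation and locks it there, so that only Cre-expressing neurons produce DsRed and the shRNA. A WPRE and the human growth hormone polyadenylation signal lie downstream to enhance and terminate expression. The hairpin itself is not annotated in the feature table. The construct serves as the non-targeting control for matched knockdown vectors in cell-type-specific RNAi experiments in Cre driver animals.
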