Features (pLannotate 1.2.2; 23 found; start..end, strand, type, name):
      1..141     -  repeat_region  AAV2 ITR: inverted terminal repeat of adeno-associated virus serotype 2 inverted
    186..633     +  promoter       hSyn promoter: human synapsin I promoter; confers neuron-specific expression (Kügler et al., 2003)
    647..664     +  misc_feature   MCS (fragment): pUC18/19 multiple cloning site
    671..704     +  protein_bind   lox2272: Cre-mediated recombination occurs in the 8-bp core sequence (GGATACTT). lox2272 sites are compatible with each other, but incompatible with loxP or loxN sites (Lee and Saito, 1988). Cre recombinase
    705..754     -  intron         β-globin intron (fragment): internally truncated intron from human β-globin
    755..788     +  protein_bind   loxP: Cre-mediated recombination occurs in the 8-bp core sequence (GCATACAT). Cre recombinase
    954..1066    -  ncRNA          3' miR-30a: sequence downstream of the 71-nt precursor of the human miR-30a microRNA (Zeng et al., 2002) miRNA
   1176..1269    -  ncRNA          5' miR-30a: sequence upstream of the 71-nt precursor of the human miR-30a microRNA (Zeng et al., 2002) miRNA
   1319..1996    -  CDS            DsRed-Express: rapidly maturing tetrameric variant of DsRed fluorescent protein (Bevis and Glick, 2002) mammalian codon-optimized
   2020..2053    -  protein_bind   lox2272: Cre-mediated recombination occurs in the 8-bp core sequence (GGATACTT). lox2272 sites are compatible with each other, but incompatible with loxP or loxN sites (Lee and Saito, 1988). Cre recombinase
   2054..2103    -  intron         β-globin intron (fragment): internally truncated intron from human β-globin
   2104..2137    -  protein_bind   loxP: Cre-mediated recombination occurs in the 8-bp core sequence (GCATACAT). Cre recombinase
   2138..2162    +  misc_feature   MCS (fragment): pBluescript multiple cloning site
   2162..2750    +  misc_feature   WPRE: woodchuck hepatitis virus posttranscriptional regulatory element
   2782..3258    +  polyA_signal   hGH poly(A) signal: human growth hormone polyadenylation signal
   3298..3438    +  repeat_region  AAV2 ITR: inverted terminal repeat of adeno-associated virus serotype 2 inverted
   3443..3494    -  misc_feature   bom (fragment): basis of mobility region from pBR322
   3513..3893    +  rep_origin     M13 ori (sequence partly withheld): M13 bacteriophage origin of replication; arrow indicates direction of (+) strand synthesis
   3969..4018    -  misc_feature   bom (fragment): basis of mobility region from pBR322
   4120..4155    -  CDS            rop (fragment): Rop protein, which maintains plasmids at low copy number; rop
   4250..4354    +  promoter       AmpR promoter: bla
   4355..5215    +  CDS            AmpR: β-lactamase; bla; confers resistance to ampicillin, carbenicillin, and related antibiotics
   5386..5974    +  rep_origin     ori: high-copy-number ColE1/pMB1/pBR322/pUC origin of replication
>Addgene plasmid #71383 | pAAV-hysn-flex-dsRed-shscramble | depositor full sequence | sequence record 128338 | pAAV-hysn-flex-dsRed-shscramble sequence 6035 bps
CCTGCAGGCAGCTGCGCGCTCGCTCGCTCACTGAGGCCGCCCGGGCAAAGCCCGGGCGTCGGGCGACCTT
TGGTCGCCCGGCCTCAGTGAGCGAGCGAGCGCGCAGAGAGGGAGTGGCCAACTCCATCACTAGGGGTTCC
TGCGGCCGCACGCGTGTGTCTAGACTGCAGAGGGCCCTGCGTATGAGTGCAAGTGGGTTTTAGGACCAGG
ATGAGGCGGGGTGGGGGTGCCTACCTGACGACCGACCCCGACCCACTGGACAAGCACCCAACCCCCATTC
CCCAAATTGCGCATCCCCTATCAGAGAGGGGGAGGGGAAACAGGATGCGGCGAGGCGCGTGCGCACTGCC
AGCTTCAGCACCGCGGACAGTGCCTTCGCCCCCGCCTGGCGGCGCGCGCCACCGCCGCCTCAGCACTGAA
GGCGCGCTGACGTCACTCGCCGGTCCCCCGCAAACTCCCCTTCCCGGCCACCTTGGTCGCGTCCGCGCCG
CCGCCGGCCCAGCCGGACCGCACCACGCGAGGCGCGAGATAGGGGGGCACGGGCGCGACCATCTGCGCTG
CGGCGCCGGCGACTCAGCGCTGCCTCAGTCTGCGGTGGGCAGCGGAGGAGTCGTGTCGTGCCTGAGAGCG
CAGTCGAGAAGGTACCGGATCCTCTAGAGTCGACTCCGGAATAACTTCGTATAGGATACTTTATACGAAG
TTATGCAGAATGGTAGCTGGATTGTAGCTGCTATTAGCAATATGAAACCTCTTAATAACTTCGTATAGCA
TACATTATACGAAGTTATGGCGCGCCATCAACGTCTCATTTTCGCCAAAAGTTGGCCCAGGGCTTCCCGG
TATCAACAGGGACACCAGGATTTATTTATTCTGCGAAGTGATCTTCCGTCACAGGTATTTATTCGGTCGA
ACGCGTCGCCGCGTGTTTAAACGCATTAGTCTTCCAATTGAAAAAAGTGATTTAATTTATACCATTTTAA
TTCAGCTTTGTAAAAATGTATCAAAGAGATAGCAAGGTATTCAGTTTTAGTAAACAAGATAATTGCTCCT
AAAGTAGCCCCTTGAATTCCGAGGCAGTAGGCAGCCGCGATTAGGCTGTTATAATACATCTGTGGCTTCA
CTATTATAACAGCCTAATCGCGGCCGCTCACTGTCAACAGCAATATACCTTCTCGAGCCTTCTGTTGGGT
TAACCTGAAGAAGTAATCCCAGCAAGTGTTTCCAAGATGTGCAGGCAACGATTCTGTAAAGTACTGAAGC
CTCATTCAACATAGTATATGTGCTGCCGAAGCGAGCACTTAACAAGGCTTGCGGCCGCCTACAGGAACAG
GTGGTGGCGGCCCTCGGCGCGCTCGTACTGCTCCACGATGGTGTAGTCCTCGTTGTGGGAGGTGATGTCC
AGCTTGGAGTCCACGTAGTAGTAGCCGGGCAGCTGCACGGGCTTCTTGGCCATGTAGATGGACTTGAACT
CCACCAGGTAGTGGCCGCCGTCCTTCAGCTTCAGGGCCTTGTGGATCTCGCCCTTCAGCACGCCGTCGCG
GGGGTACAGGCGCTCGGTGGAGGCCTCCCAGCCCATAGTCTTCTTCTGCATTACGGGGCCGTCGGAGGGG
AAGTTCACGCCGATGAACTTCACCTTGTAGATGAAGGAGCCGTCCTGCAGGGAGGAGTCCTGGGTCACGG
TCACCACGCCGCCGTCCTCGAAGTTCATCACGCGCTCCCACTTGAAGCCCTCGGGGAAGGACAGCTTCTT
GTAGTCGGGGATGTCGGCGGGGTGCTTCACGTACACCTTGGAGCCGTACTGGAACTGGGGGGACAGGATG
TCCCAGGCGAAGGGCAGGGGGCCGCCCTTGGTCACCTTCAGCTTGGCGGTCTGGGTGCCCTCGTAGGGGC
GGCCCTCGCCCTCGCCCTCGATCTCGAACTCGTGGCCGTTCACGGAGCCCTCCATGCGCACCTTGAAGCG
CATGAACTCCTTGATGACGTCCTCGGAGGAGTCCATCCTGCAGGCCCGGTAGCGCTAGCATAACTTCGTA
TAAAGTATCCTATACGAAGTTATTTGCCTTAACCCAGAAATTATCACTGTTATTCTTTAGAATGGTGCAA
AGAATAACTTCGTATAATGTATGCTATACGAAGTTATGAATTCGATATCAAGCTTATCGATAATCAACCT
CTGGATTACAAAATTTGTGAAAGATTGACTGGTATTCTTAACTATGTTGCTCCTTTTACGCTATGTGGAT
ACGCTGCTTTAATGCCTTTGTATCATGCTATTGCTTCCCGTATGGCTTTCATTTTCTCCTCCTTGTATAA
ATCCTGGTTGCTGTCTCTTTATGAGGAGTTGTGGCCCGTTGTCAGGCAACGTGGCGTGGTGTGCACTGTG
TTTGCTGACGCAACCCCCACTGGTTGGGGCATTGCCACCACCTGTCAGCTCCTTTCCGGGACTTTCGCTT
TCCCCCTCCCTATTGCCACGGCGGAACTCATCGCCGCCTGCCTTGCCCGCTGCTGGACAGGGGCTCGGCT
GTTGGGCACTGACAATTCCGTGGTGTTGTCGGGGAAATCATCGTCCTTTCCTTGGCTGCTCGCCTATGTT
GCCACCTGGATTCTGCGCGGGACGTCCTTCTGCTACGTCCCTTCGGCCCTCAATCCAGCGGACCTTCCTT
CCCGCGGCCTGCTGCCGGCTCTGCGGCCTCTTCCGCGTCTTCGCCTTCGCCCTCAGACGAGTCGGATCTC
CCTTTGGGCCGCCTCCCCGCATCGATACCGAGCGCTGCTCGAGAGATCTACGGGTGGCATCCCTGTGACC
CCTCCCCAGTGCCTCTCCTGGCCCTGGAAGTTGCCACTCCAGTGCCCACCAGCCTTGTCCTAATAAAATT
AAGTTGCATCATTTTGTCTGACTAGGTGTCCTTCTATAATATTATGGGGTGGAGGGGGGTGGTATGGAGC
AAGGGGCAAGTTGGGAAGACAACCTGTAGGGCCTGCGGGGTCTATTGGGAACCAAGCTGGAGTGCAGTGG
CACAATCTTGGCTCACTGCAATCTCCGCCTCCTGGGTTCAAGCGATTCTCCTGCCTCAGCCTCCCGAGTT
GTTGGGATTCCAGGCATGCATGACCAGGCTCAGCTAATTTTTGTTTTTTTGGTAGAGACGGGGTTTCACC
ATATTGGCCAGGCTGGTCTCCAACTCCTAATCTCAGGTGATCTACCCACCTTGGCCTCCCAAATTGCTGG
GATTACAGGCGTGAACCACTGCTCCCTTCCCTGTCCTTCTGATTTTGTAGGTAACCACGTGCGGACCGAG
CGGCCGCAGGAACCCCTAGTGATGGAGTTGGCCACTCCCTCTCTGCGCGCTCGCTCGCTCACTGAGGCCG
GGCGACCAAAGGTCGCCCGACGCCCGGGCTTTGCCCGGGCGGCCTCAGTGAGCGAGCGAGCGCGCAGCTG
CCTGCAGGGGCGCCTGATGCGGTATTTTCTCCTTACGCATCTGTGCGGTATTTCACACCGCATA
[142 nt withheld, positions 3495-3636]
C
[141 nt withheld, positions 3638-3778]
CCTTTGACGTTGGAGTCCACGTTCTTT
[37 nt withheld, positions 3806-3842]
ACCCTATCTCGGGCTATTCTTTTGATTTATAAGGGATTTTGCCGATTTCGGCCTATTGGTTAAAAAATGA
GCTGATTTAACAAAAATTTAACGCGAATTTTAACAAAATATTAACGTTTACAATTTTATGGTGCACTCTC
AGTACAATCTGCTCTGATGCCGCATAGTTAAGCCAGCCCCGACACCCGCCAACACCCGCTGACGCGCCCT
GACGGGCTTGTCTGCTCCCGGCATCCGCTTACAGACAAGCTGTGACCGTCTCCGGGAGCTGCATGTGTCA
GAGGTTTTCACCGTCATCACCGAAACGCGCGAGACGAAAGGGCCTCGTGATACGCCTATTTTTATAGGTT
AATGTCATGATAATAATGGTTTCTTAGACGTCAGGTGGCACTTTTCGGGGAAATGTGCGCGGAACCCCTA
TTTGTTTATTTTTCTAAATACATTCAAATATGTATCCGCTCATGAGACAATAACCCTGATAAATGCTTCA
ATAATATTGAAAAAGGAAGAGTATGAGTATTCAACATTTCCGTGTCGCCCTTATTCCCTTTTTTGCGGCA
TTTTGCCTTCCTGTTTTTGCTCACCCAGAAACGCTGGTGAAAGTAAAAGATGCTGAAGATCAGTTGGGTG
CACGAGTGGGTTACATCGAACTGGATCTCAACAGCGGTAAGATCCTTGAGAGTTTTCGCCCCGAAGAACG
TTTTCCAATGATGAGCACTTTTAAAGTTCTGCTATGTGGCGCGGTATTATCCCGTATTGACGCCGGGCAA
GAGCAACTCGGTCGCCGCATACACTATTCTCAGAATGACTTGGTTGAGTACTCACCAGTCACAGAAAAGC
ATCTTACGGATGGCATGACAGTAAGAGAATTATGCAGTGCTGCCATAACCATGAGTGATAACACTGCGGC
CAACTTACTTCTGACAACGATCGGAGGACCGAAGGAGCTAACCGCTTTTTTGCACAACATGGGGGATCAT
GTAACTCGCCTTGATCGTTGGGAACCGGAGCTGAATGAAGCCATACCAAACGACGAGCGTGACACCACGA
TGCCTGTAGCAATGGCAACAACGTTGCGCAAACTATTAACTGGCGAACTACTTACTCTAGCTTCCCGGCA
ACAATTAATAGACTGGATGGAGGCGGATAAAGTTGCAGGACCACTTCTGCGCTCGGCCCTTCCGGCTGGC
TGGTTTATTGCTGATAAATCTGGAGCCGGTGAGCGTGGGTCTCGCGGTATCATTGCAGCACTGGGGCCAG
ATGGTAAGCCCTCCCGTATCGTAGTTATCTACACGACGGGGAGTCAGGCAACTATGGATGAACGAAATAG
ACAGATCGCTGAGATAGGTGCCTCACTGATTAAGCATTGGTAACTGTCAGACCAAGTTTACTCATATATA
CTTTAGATTGATTTAAAACTTCATTTTTAATTTAAAAGGATCTAGGTGAAGATCCTTTTTGATAATCTCA
TGACCAAAATCCCTTAACGTGAGTTTTCGTTCCACTGAGCGTCAGACCCCGTAGAAAAGATCAAAGGATC
TTCTTGAGATCCTTTTTTTCTGCGCGTAATCTGCTGCTTGCAAACAAAAAAACCACCGCTACCAGCGGTG
GTTTGTTTGCCGGATCAAGAGCTACCAACTCTTTTTCCGAAGGTAACTGGCTTCAGCAGAGCGCAGATAC
CAAATACTGTCCTTCTAGTGTAGCCGTAGTTAGGCCACCACTTCAAGAACTCTGTAGCACCGCCTACATA
CCTCGCTCTGCTAATCCTGTTACCAGTGGCTGCTGCCAGTGGCGATAAGTCGTGTCTTACCGGGTTGGAC
TCAAGACGATAGTTACCGGATAAGGCGCAGCGGTCGGGCTGAACGGGGGGTTCGTGCACACAGCCCAGCT
TGGAGCGAACGACCTACACCGAACTGAGATACCTACAGCGTGAGCTATGAGAAAGCGCCACGCTTCCCGA
AGGGAGAAAGGCGGACAGGTATCCGGTAAGCGGCAGGGTCGGAACAGGAGAGCGCACGAGGGAGCTTCCA
GGGGGAAACGCCTGGTATCTTTATAGTCCTGTCGGGTTTCGCCACCTCTGACTTGAGCGTCGATTTTTGT
GATGCTCGTCAGGGGGGCGGAGCCTATGGAAAAACGCCAGCAACGCGGCCTTTTTACGGTTCCTGGCCTT
TTGCTGGCCTTTTGCTCACATGT
