>Addgene plasmid #71383 | pAAV-hysn-flex-dsRed-shscramble | addgene partial sequence | sequence record 132425 | pMH4-5 5'-gactcagcgctgcctcagtctg-3'
AGCGCAGTCGAGAAGGTACCGGATCCTCTAGAGTCGACTCCGGAATAACTTCGTATAGGATACTTTATAC
GAAGTTATGCAGAATGGTAGCTGGATTGTAGCTGCTATTAGCAATATGAAACCTCTTAATAACTTCGTAT
AGCATACATTATACGAAGTTATGGCGCGCCATCAACGTCTCATTTTCGCCAAAAGTTGGCCCAGGGCTTC
CCGGTATCAACAGGGACACCAGGATTTATTTATTCTGCGAAGTGATCTTCCGTCACAGGTATTTATTCGG
TCGAACGCGTCGCCGCGTGTTTAAACGCATTAGTCTTCCAATTGAAAAAAGTGATTTAATTTATACCATT
TTAATTCAGCTTTGTAAAAATGTATCAAAGAGATAGCAAGGTATTCAGTTTTAGTAAACAAGATAATTGC
TCCTAAAGTAGCCCCTTGAATTCCGAGGCAGTAGGCAGCCGCGATTAGGCTGTTATAATACATCTGTGGC
TTCACTATTATAACAGCCTAATCGCGGCCGCTCACTGTCAACAGCAATATACCTTCTCGAGCCTTCTGTT
GGGTTAACCTGAAGAAGTAATCCCAGCAAGTGTTTCC
