>Addgene plasmid #71383 | pAAV-hysn-flex-dsRed-shscramble | addgene partial sequence | sequence record 132480 | mCherry-F 5'-ccccgtaatgcagaagaaga-3'
CCCGCGACGGCGTGCTGAAGGGCGAGATCCACAAGGCCCTGAAGCTGAAGGACGGCGGCCACTACCTGGT
GGAGTTCAAGTCCATCTACATGGCCAAGAAGCCCGTGCAGCTGCCCGGCTACTACTACGTGGACTCCAAG
CTGGACATCACCTCCCACAACGAGGACTACACCATCGTGGAGCAGTACGAGCGCGCCGAGGGCCGCCACC
ACCTGTTCCTGTAGGCGGCCGCAAGCCTTGTTAAGTGCTCGCTTCGGCAGCACATATACTATGTTGAATG
AGGCTTCAGTACTTTACAGAATCGTTGCCTGCACATCTTGGAAACACTTGCTGGGATTACTTCTTCAGGT
TAACCCAACAGAAGGCTCGAGAAGGTATATTGCTGTTGACAGTGAGCGGCCGCGATTAGGCTGTTATAAT
AGTGAAGCCACAGATGTATTATAACAGCCTAATCGCGGCTGCCTACTGCCTCGGAATTCAAGGGGCTACT
TTAGGAGCAATTATCTTGTTTACTAAAACTGAATACCTTGCTATCTCTTTGATACATTTTTACAAAGCTG
AATTAAAATGGTATAAATTAAATCACTTTTTTCAATTGGAAGACTAATGCGTTTAAACACGCGGCGACGC
GTTCGACCGAATAAATACCTGTGACGGAAGATCACTTCGCAGAATAAATAAATCCTGGTGTCCC
