>Addgene plasmid #71383 | pAAV-hysn-flex-dsRed-shscramble | addgene partial sequence | sequence record 134153 | WPRE-R 5'-CATAGCGTAAAAGGAGCAACA-3'
ATCCAGAGGTTGATTATCGATAAGCTTGATATCGAATTCATAACTTCGTATAGCATACATTATACGAAGT
TATTCTTTGCACCATTCTAAAGAATAACAGTGATAATTTCTGGGTTAAGGCAAATAACTTCGTATAGGAT
ACTTTATACGAAGTTATGCTAGCGCTACCGGGCCTGCAGGATGGACTCCTCCGAGGACGTCATCAAGGAG
TTCATGCGCTTCAAGGTGCGCATGGAGGGCTCCGTGAACGGCCACGAGTTCGAGATCGAGGGCGAGGGCG
AGGGCCGCCCCTACGAGGGCACCCAGACCGCCAAGCTGAAGGTGACCAAGGGCGGCCCCCTGCCCTTCGC
CTGGGACATCCTGTCCCCCCAGTTCCAGTACGGCTCCAAGGTGTACGTGAAGCACCCCGCCGACATCCCC
GACTACAAGAAGCTGTCCTTCCCCGAGGGCTTCAAGTGGGAGCGCGTGATGAACTTCGAGGACGGCGGCG
TGGTGACCGTGACCCAGGACTCCTCCCTGCAGGACGGCTCCTTCATCTACAAGGTGAAGTTCATCGGCGT
GAACTTCCCCTCCGACGGCCCCGTAATGCAGAAGAAGACTATGGGCTGGGAGGCCTCCACCGAGCGCCTG
TACCCCCGCGACGGCGTGCTGAAGGGCGAGATCCACAAGGCCCTGAAGCTGAAGGACGGCGGCCACTACC
TGGTGGAGTTCAAGTCCATCTACATGGCCAAGAAGCCCGTGCAGCTGCCCGGCTACTACTACGTGGACTC
CAAGCTGGACATCACCTCCCACAACGAGG
